>Addgene plasmid #64870 | pT7-V5-SBP-C1-HsRRP4 | depositor full sequence | sequence record 109465 | pT7-V5-SBP-C1-HsRRP4 sequence 5111 bps
TAGTTATTAATAGTAATCAATTACGGGGTCATTAGTTCATAGCCCATATATGGAGTTCCGCGTTACATAA
CTTACGGTAAATGGCCCGCCTGGCTGACCGCCCAACGACCCCCGCCCATTGACGTCAATAATGACGTATG
TTCCCATAGTAACGCCAATAGGGACTTTCCATTGACGTCAATGGGTGGAGTATTTACGGTAAACTGCCCA
CTTGGCAGTACATCAAGTGTATCATATGCCAAGTACGCCCCCTATTGACGTCAATGACGGTAAATGGCCC
GCCTGGCATTATGCCCAGTACATGACCTTATGGGACTTTCCTACTTGGCAGTACATCTACGTATTAGTCA
TCGCTATTACCATGGTGATGCGGTTTTGGCAGTACATCAATGGGCGTGGATAGCGGTTTGACTCACGGGG
ATTTCCAAGTCTCCACCCCATTGACGTCAATGGGAGTTTGTTTTGGCACCAAAATCAACGGGACTTTCCA
AAATGTCGTAACAACTCCGCCCCATTGACGCAAATGGGCGGTAGGCGTGTACGGTGGGAGGTCTATATAA
GCAGAGCTCTCTGGCTAACTAGAGAACCCACTGCTTACTGGCTTATCGAAATTAATACGACTCACTATAG
GGAGACCCAAGCTCTAGCGCTACCGGTCGCCACCATGGGTAAGCCTATCCCTAACCCTCTCCTCGGTCTC
GATTCTACGCCCGGAAGCGGTAGCGGTACGATGGACGAGAAGACCACCGGCTGGGGGGGCGGCCACGTGG
TGGAGGGCCTGGCCGGCGAGCTGGAGCAGCTGCGGGCCAGGCTGGAGCACCACCCTCAGGGCCAGCGGGA
GCCCAGATCTCGAGGGATGGCGATGGAGATGAGGCTTCCAGTGGCTCGCAAGCCTCTTAGCGAGAGACTG
GGCCGCGACACTAAGAAACATCTAGTGGTGCCGGGGGATACAATCACTACGGACACAGGATTCATGCGGG
GCCATGGAACGTATATGGGAGAAGAGAAGCTCATTGCATCTGTTGCTGGCTCTGTGGAGAGAGTAAACAA
GTTGATCTGTGTGAAAGCTTTGAAAACCAGATACATTGGTGAAGTAGGAGACATCGTAGTGGGACGAATC
ACAGAGGTTCAACAGAAGAGGTGGAAGGTGGAGACCAACTCCAGGCTGGATTCGGTCTTGCTGCTCTCGT
CCATGAACCTTCCTGGAGGAGAGCTGAGGAGAAGATCTGCAGAAGATGAGCTTGCAATGAGAGGTTTCTT
ACAGGAAGGGGACCTTATCAGTGCTGAGGTCCAGGCAGTGTTCTCTGACGGAGCTGTCTCTTTGCACACG
AGGAGCCTGAAATATGGAAAACTAGGTCAGGGGGTTTTGGTCCAGGTTTCCCCCTCCCTGGTGAAACGGC
AGAAGACCCACTTTCATGATTTGCCATGTGGTGCCTCAGTGATTCTCGGTAACAACGGCTTCATCTGGAT
TTACCCAACACCTGAGCACAAAGAAGAGGAAGCAGGGGGCTTCATTGCAAACCTGGAGCCTGTCTCTCTT
GCTGATCGAGAGGTGATATCCCGGCTTCGGAACTGCATCATCTCGCTGGTAACTCAGAGGATGATGCTGT
ATGATACCAGCATCCTGTACTGCTATGAAGCATCCCTTCCACATCAGATCAAAGACATCTTAAAGCCAGA
AATAATGGAGGAGATTGTGATGGAAACACGCCAGAGGCTTTTGGAACAGGAGGGATAAGAATTCTGCAGT
CGACGGTACCGCGGGCCCGGGATCCACCGGATCTAGATAACTGATCATAATCAGCCATACCACATTTGTA
GAGGTTTTACTTGCTTTAAAAAACCTCCCACACCTCCCCCTGAACCTGAAACATAAAATGAATGCAATTG
TTGTTGTTAACTTGTTTATTGCAGCTTATAATGGTTACAAATAAAGCAATAGCATCACAAATTTCACAAA
TAAAGCATTTTTTTCACTGCATTCTAGTTGTGGTTTGTCCAAACTCATCAATGTATCTTAACGCGTAAAT
TGTAAGCGTTAATATTTTGTTAAAATTCGCGTTAAATTTTTGTTAAATCAGCTCATTTTTTAACCAATAG
GCCGAAATCGGCAAAATCCCTTATAAATCAAAAGAATAGACCGAGATAGGGT
[37 nt withheld, positions 2153-2189]
AAAGAACGTGGACTCCAACGTCAAAGG
[49 nt withheld, positions 2217-2265]
T
[91 nt withheld, positions 2267-2357]
G
[124 nt withheld, positions 2359-2482]
CAGGTGGCACTTTTCGGGGAAATGTGCGCGGAACCCCTATTTGTTTATTTTTCTAAATACATTCAAATAT
GTATCCGCTCATGAGACAATAACCCTGATAAATGCTTCAATAATATTGAAAAAGGAAGAGTCCTGAGGCG
GAAAGAACCAGCTGTGGAATGTGTGTCAGTTAGGGTGTGGAAAGTCCCCAGGCTCCCCAGCAGGCAGAAG
TATGCAAAGCATGCATCTCAATTAGTCAGCAACCAGGTGTGGAAAGTCCCCAGGCTCCCCAGCAGGCAGA
AGTATGCAAAGCATGCATCTCAATTAGTCAGCAACCATAGTCCCGCCCCTAACTCCGCCCATCCCGCCCC
TAACTCCGCCCAGTTCCGCCCATTCTCCGCCCCATGGCTGACTAATTTTTTTTATTTATGCAGAGGCCGA
GGCCGCCTCGGCCTCTGAGCTATTCCAGAAGTAGTGAGGAGGCTTTTTTGGAGGCCTAGGCTTTTGCAAA
GATCGATCAAGAGACAGGATGAGGATCGTTTCGCATGATTGAACAAGATGGATTGCACGCAGGTTCTCCG
GCCGCTTGGGTGGAGAGGCTATTCGGCTATGACTGGGCACAACAGACAATCGGCTGCTCTGATGCCGCCG
TGTTCCGGCTGTCAGCGCAGGGGCGCCCGGTTCTTTTTGTCAAGACCGACCTGTCCGGTGCCCTGAATGA
ACTGCAAGACGAGGCAGCGCGGCTATCGTGGCTGGCCACGACGGGCGTTCCTTGCGCAGCTGTGCTCGAC
GTTGTCACTGAAGCGGGAAGGGACTGGCTGCTATTGGGCGAAGTGCCGGGGCAGGATCTCCTGTCATCTC
ACCTTGCTCCTGCCGAGAAAGTATCCATCATGGCTGATGCAATGCGGCGGCTGCATACGCTTGATCCGGC
TACCTGCCCATTCGACCACCAAGCGAAACATCGCATCGAGCGAGCACGTACTCGGATGGAAGCCGGTCTT
GTCGATCAGGATGATCTGGACGAAGAGCATCAGGGGCTCGCGCCAGCCGAACTGTTCGCCAGGCTCAAGG
CGAGCATGCCCGACGGCGAGGATCTCGTCGTGACCCATGGCGATGCCTGCTTGCCGAATATCATGGTGGA
AAATGGCCGCTTTTCTGGATTCATCGACTGTGGCCGGCTGGGTGTGGCGGACCGCTATCAGGACATAGCG
TTGGCTACCCGTGATATTGCTGAAGAGCTTGGCGGCGAATGGGCTGACCGCTTCCTCGTGCTTTACGGTA
TCGCCGCTCCCGATTCGCAGCGCATCGCCTTCTATCGCCTTCTTGACGAGTTCTTCTGAGCGGGACTCTG
GGGTTCGAAATGACCGACCAAGCGACGCCCAACCTGCCATCACGAGATTTCGATTCCACCGCCGCCTTCT
ATGAAAGGTTGGGCTTCGGAATCGTTTTCCGGGACGCCGGCTGGATGATCCTCCAGCGCGGGGATCTCAT
GCTGGAGTTCTTCGCCCACCCTAGGGGGAGGCTAACTGAAACACGGAAGGAGACAATACCGGAAGGAACC
CGCGCTATGACGGCAATAAAAAGACAGAATAAAACGCACGGTGTTGGGTCGTTTGTTCATAAACGCGGGG
TTCGGTCCCAGGGCTGGCACTCTGTCGATACCCCACCGAGACCCCATTGGGGCCAATACGCCCGCGTTTC
TTCCTTTTCCCCACCCCACCCCCCAAGTTCGGGTGAAGGCCCAGGGCTCGCAGCCAACGTCGGGGCGGCA
GGCCCTGCCATAGCCTCAGGTTACTCATATATACTTTAGATTGATTTAAAACTTCATTTTTAATTTAAAA
GGATCTAGGTGAAGATCCTTTTTGATAATCTCATGACCAAAATCCCTTAACGTGAGTTTTCGTTCCACTG
AGCGTCAGACCCCGTAGAAAAGATCAAAGGATCTTCTTGAGATCCTTTTTTTCTGCGCGTAATCTGCTGC
TTGCAAACAAAAAAACCACCGCTACCAGCGGTGGTTTGTTTGCCGGATCAAGAGCTACCAACTCTTTTTC
CGAAGGTAACTGGCTTCAGCAGAGCGCAGATACCAAATACTGTCCTTCTAGTGTAGCCGTAGTTAGGCCA
CCACTTCAAGAACTCTGTAGCACCGCCTACATACCTCGCTCTGCTAATCCTGTTACCAGTGGCTGCTGCC
AGTGGCGATAAGTCGTGTCTTACCGGGTTGGACTCAAGACGATAGTTACCGGATAAGGCGCAGCGGTCGG
GCTGAACGGGGGGTTCGTGCACACAGCCCAGCTTGGAGCGAACGACCTACACCGAACTGAGATACCTACA
GCGTGAGCTATGAGAAAGCGCCACGCTTCCCGAAGGGAGAAAGGCGGACAGGTATCCGGTAAGCGGCAGG
GTCGGAACAGGAGAGCGCACGAGGGAGCTTCCAGGGGGAAACGCCTGGTATCTTTATAGTCCTGTCGGGT
TTCGCCACCTCTGACTTGAGCGTCGATTTTTGTGATGCTCGTCAGGGGGGCGGAGCCTATGGAAAAACGC
CAGCAACGCGGCCTTTTTACGGTTCCTGGCCTTTTGCTGGCCTTTTGCTCACATGTTCTTTCCTGCGTTA
TCCCCTGATTCTGTGGATAACCGTATTACCGCCATGCAT
Features (pLannotate 1.2.2; 18 found; start..end, strand, type, name):
     61..364     +  enhancer       CMV enhancer: human cytomegalovirus immediate early enhancer
    365..568     +  promoter       CMV promoter: human cytomegalovirus (CMV) immediate early promoter
    564..597     +  LTR            5' LTR (truncated) (fragment): truncated 5' long terminal repeat (LTR) from HIV-1
    613..631     +  promoter       T7 promoter: promoter for bacteriophage T7 RNA polymerase
    668..709     +  CDS            V5 tag: epitope tag from simian virus 5
    731..844     +  CDS            SBP: streptavidin-binding peptide selected from a peptide library; binds streptavidin with nanomolar affinity (Keefe et al., 2001)
    857..1735    +  CDS            EXOSC2: EXOS2_HUMAN - Also known as RRP4 From Homo sapiens (Human).
   1739..1775    +  misc_feature   MCS (fragment): multiple cloning site
   1792..1876    +  CDS            large T antigen (fragment): large T antigen from SV40 (simian virus 40)
   1899..2020    +  polyA_signal   SV40 poly(A) signal: SV40 polyadenylation signal
   2054..2482    -  rep_origin     f1 ori (sequence partly withheld): f1 bacteriophage origin of replication; arrow indicates direction of (+) strand synthesis
   2509..2613    +  promoter       AmpR promoter: bla
   2615..2972    +  promoter       SV40 promoter: SV40 enhancer and early promoter
   3007..3801    +  CDS            NeoR/KanR: aminoglycoside phosphotransferase from Tn5; aph(3')-II (or nptII); confers resistance to neomycin, kanamycin, and G418 (Geneticin®)
   3822..3974    +  CDS            ble (fragment): BLE_KLEPN - Experimental evidence at protein level: Swiss-Prot protein existence level 1. Binding protein with a strong affinity to the bleomycin family of antibiotics. Binds to CL990; an antimitotic-antibiotic compound. From Klebsiella pneumoniae.
   4033..4080    +  polyA_signal   HSV TK poly(A) signal: herpes simplex virus thymidine kinase polyadenylation signal (Cole and Stacy, 1985)
   4171..4187    -  polyA_signal   bGH poly(A) signal (fragment): bovine growth hormone polyadenylation signal
   4409..4997    +  rep_origin     ori: high-copy-number ColE1/pMB1/pBR322/pUC origin of replication
