[The description below was written by a language model from this plasmid's Addgene catalogue record and pLannotate feature annotations shown in this document.]
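Description:
pT7-V5-SBP-C1-HsRRP4 is a 5.1 kb mammalian expression plasmid built on the Clontech pEGFP-C1 backbone, in which the EGFP coding region has been replaced by a tandem V5–SBP tag and a T7 promoter has been added. It is propagated in E. coli through a high-copy ColE1/pUC-type origin and selected with kanamycin. The NeoR/KanR gene (Tn5 aminoglycoside phosphotransferase) sits behind both a bacterial bla promoter and the SV40 enhancer/early promoter and is terminated by the HSV TK polyadenylation signal. The same marker can therefore confer G418 resistance in mammalian cells. An f1 origin is also present. Several short annotated fragments (an HIV-1 LTR piece, SV40 large T antigen, ble and bGH poly(A) fragments) appear to be partial sequence matches within backbone regions rather than functional elements.

The payload is the human RRP4 (EXOSC2) coding sequence, about 880 bp, inserted between the XhoI and EcoRI sites, both of which are retained. It is fused in frame downstream of the V5 epitope and the streptavidin-binding peptide, giving an N-terminally double-tagged protein. Transcription in mammalian cells is driven by the CMV immediate early enhancer and promoter and ends at the SV40 poly(A) signal. The T7 promoter lies between the CMV promoter and the tags, where it serves as a sequencing primer site and could in principle support T7 RNA polymerase transcription. EXOSC2 is generally known as a subunit of the RNA exosome. The V5 tag allows immunodetection, and SBP allows high-affinity capture on streptavidin resin. The record states only that the plasmid expresses V5- and SBP-tagged RRP4 in mammalian cells, which suits detection and pulldown experiments.
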