Addgene plasmid #64870: pT7-V5-SBP-C1-HsRRP4
Purpose: expressses V5- and SBP-tagged RRP4 in mammalian cells
Depositing lab: Elisa Izaurralde. Depositing organization: Max Planck Institute for Developmental Biology.
Backbone
  Vector backbone: pEGFP-C1
  Backbone manufacturer: Clontech
  Backbone size w/o insert (bp): 4230
  Total vector size (bp): 5111
  Modifications to backbone: exchanged EGFP-tag by a V5-SBP-tag and introduced a T7 promoter
  Vector type: Mammalian Expression
Growth in bacteria
  Bacterial resistance: Kanamycin, 50 μg/mL
  Growth temperature: 37°C
  Growth strain: DH5alpha
  Copy number: High Copy
Gene/Insert
  Gene/Insert name: RRP4 (alt name: EXOSC2)
  Species: H. sapiens (human)
  Insert size (bp): 882
  GenBank ID: NM_014285.6
  Entrez Gene: EXOSC2 (a.k.a. RRP4, Rrp4p, SHRF, hRrp4p, p7)
  Promoter: CMV
  Tag / fusion protein: V5 and SBP (N terminal on backbone)
  Cloning method: Restriction Enzyme; 5′ cloning site XhoI (not destroyed); 3′ cloning site EcoRI (not destroyed)
  Sequencing primers: 5′ T7 forw
Terms and licenses: Academic/Nonprofit Terms; Industry Terms: Not Available to Industry
How to cite: pT7-V5-SBP-C1-HsRRP4 was a gift from Elisa Izaurralde (Addgene plasmid # 64870 ; http://n2t.net/addgene:64870 ; RRID:Addgene_64870)
