>Addgene plasmid #64870 | pT7-V5-SBP-C1-HsRRP4 | addgene partial sequence | sequence record 117133 | CMV-F 5'-CGCAAATGGGCGGTAGGCGTG-3'
ACTAGAGAACCCACTGCTTACTGGCTTATCGAAATTAATACGACTCACTATAGGGAGACCCAAGCTCTAG
CGCTACCGGTCGCCACCATGGGTAAGCCTATCCCTAACCCTCTCCTCGGTCTCGATTCTACGCCCGGAAG
CGGTAGCGGTACGATGGACGAGAAGACCACCGGCTGGGGGGGCGGCCACGTGGTGGAGGGCCTGGCCGGC
GAGCTGGAGCAGCTGCGGGCCAGGCTGGAGCACCACCCTCAGGGCCAGCGGGAGCCCAGATCTCGAGGGA
TGGCGATGGAGATGAGGCTTCCAGTGGCTCGCAAGCCTCTTAGCGAGAGACTGGGCCGCGACACTAAGAA
ACATCTAGTGGTGCCGGGGGATACAATCACTACGGACACAGGATTCATGCGGGGCCATGGAACGTATATG
GGAGAAGAGAAGCTCATTGCATCTGTTGCTGGCTCTGTGGAGAGAGTAAACAAGTTGATCTGTGTGAAAG
CTTTGAAAACCAGATACATTGGTGAAGTAGGAGACATCGTAGTGGGACGAATCACAGAGGTTCAACAGAA
GAGGTGGAAGGTGGAGACCAACTCCAGGCTGGATTCGGTCTTGCTGCTCTCGTCCATGAACCTTCCTGGA
GGAGAGCTGAGGAGAAGATCTGCAGAAGATGAGCTTGCAATGAGAGGTTTCTTACAGGAAGGGGACCTTA
TCAGTGCTGAGGTCCAGGCAGTGTTCTCTGACGGAGCTGTCTCTTTGCACACGAGGAGCCTGAAATATGG
AAAACTAGGTCAGGGGGTTTTGGTCCAGGTTTCCCCCTCC
