>Addgene plasmid #64870 | pT7-V5-SBP-C1-HsRRP4 | addgene partial sequence | sequence record 117137 | hSMAD1-F2 5'-TGAGTTTGGACAAACCACAAC-3'
AATTTGTGATGCTATTGCTTTATTTGTAACCATTATAAGCTGCAATAAACAAGTTAACAACAACAATTGC
ATTCATTTTATGTTTCAGGTTCAGGGGGAGGTGTGGGAGGTTTTTTAAAGCAAGTAAAACCTCTACAAAT
GTGGTATGGCTGATTATGATCAGTTATCTAGATCCGGTGGATCCCGGGCCCGCGGTACCGTCGACTGCAG
AATTCTTATCCCTCCTGTTCCAAAAGCCTCTGGCGTGTTTCCATCACAATCTCCTCCATTATTTCTGGCT
TTAAGATGTCTTTGATCTGATGTGGAAGGGATGCTTCATAGCAGTACAGGATGCTGGTATCATACAGCAT
CATCCTCTGAGTTACCAGCGAGATGATGCAGTTCCGAAGCCGGGATATCACCTCTCGATCAGCAAGAGAG
ACAGGCTCCAGGTTTGCAATGAAGCCCCCTGCTTCCTCTTCTTTGTGCTCAGGTGTTGGGTAAATCCAGA
TGAAGCCGTTGTTACCGAGAATCACTGAGGCACCACATGGCAAATCATGAAAGTGGGTCTTCTGCCGTTT
CACCAGGGAGGGGGAAACCTGGACCAAAACCCCCTGACCTAGTTTTCCATATTTCAGGCTCCTCGTGTGC
AAAGAGACAGCTCCGTCAGAGAACACTGCCTGGACCTCAGCACTGATAAGGTCCCCTTCCTGTAAGAAAC
CTCTCATTGCAAGCTCATCTTCTGCAGATCTTCTCCTCAGCTCTCCTCCAGGAAGGTTCATGGACGAGAG
CAGCAAGACCGAATCCAGCCTGGAGTTGGTCTCCACCTTCCACCTCTTCTGTTGAACCTCTGTGATTCGT
CCCACTACGATGTCTCCTACTTCACCAATGTATCTGGTTTTCAAAGCTTTCACACAGATCAACTTGTTTA
CTCTCTCCACAGAGCCAGCAACAGATGCAATGAGCTTCTCTTCT
